>Addgene plasmid #139331 | sgRNA BRCA1 Q1779Stop | addgene full sequence | sequence record 275607 | Addgene NGS Result
AGGAACCAATTCAGTCGACTGGATCCGGTACCAAGGTCGGGCAGGAAGAGGGCCTATTTCCCATGATTCC
TTCATATTTGCATATACGATACAAGGCTGTTAGAGAGATAATTAGAATTAATTTGACTGTAAACACAAAG
ATATTAGTACAAAATACGTGACGTAGAAAGTAATAATTTCTTGGGTAGTTTGCAGTTTTAAAATTATGTT
TTAAAATGGACTATCATATGCTTACCGTAACTTGAAAGTATTTCGATTTCTTGGCTTTATATATCTTGTG
GAAAGGACGAAACACCGAGACGATTAATGCGTCTCGTTTTAGAGCTAGAAATAGCAAGTTAAAATAAGGC
TAGTCCGTTATCAACTTGAAAAAGTGGCACCGAGTCGGTGCTTTTTTTAAGCTTGAGGGCCTATTTCCCA
TGATTCCTTCATATTTGCATATACGATACAAGGCTGTTAGAGAGATAATTGGAATTAATTTGACTGTAAA
CACAAAGATATTAGTACAAAATACGTGACGTAGAAAGTAATAATTTCTTGGGTAGTTTGCAGTTTTAAAA
TTATGTTTTAAAATGGACTATCATATGCTTACCGTAACTTGAAAGTATTTCGATTTCTTGGCTTTATATA
TCTTGTGGAAAGGACGAAACACCGTTAGATCAACTGGAATGGAGTTTTAGAGCTAGAAATAGCAAGTTAA
AATAAGGCTAGTCCGTTATCAACTTGAAAAAGTGGCACCGAGTCGGTGCTTTTTTTCTAGAGAATTCCTC
GAGGTACCTCTCTACATATGACATGTGAGCAAAAGGCCAGCAAAAGGCCAGGAACCGTAAAAAGGCCGCG
TTGCTGGCGTTTTTCCATAGGCTCCGCCCCCCTGACGAGCATCACAAAAATCGACGCTCAAGTCAGAGGT
GGCGAAACCCGACAGGACTATAAAGATACCAGGCGTTTCCCCCTGGAAGCTCCCTCGTGCGCTCTCCTGT
TCCGACCCTGCCGCTTACCGGATACCTGTCCGCCTTTCTCCCTTCGGGAAGCGTGGCGCTTTCTCATAGC
TCACGCTGTAGGTATCTCAGTTCGGTGTAGGTCGTTCGCTCCAAGCTGGGCTGTGTGCACGAACCCCCCG
TTCAGCCCGACCGCTGCGCCTTATCCGGTAACTATCGTCTTGAGTCCAACCCGGTAAGACACGACTTATC
GCCACTGGCAGCAGCCACTGGTAACAGGATTAGCAGAGCGAGGTATGTAGGCGGTGCTACAGAGTTCTTG
AAGTGGTGGCCTAACTACGGCTACACTAGAAGAACAGTATTTGGTATCTGCGCTCTGCTGAAGCCAGTTA
CCTTCGGAAAAAGAGTTGGTAGCTCTTGATCCGGCAAACAAACCACCGCTGGTAGCGGTGGTTTTTTTGT
TTGCAAGCAGCAGATTACGCGCAGAAAAAAAGGATCTCAAGAAGATCCTTTGATCTTTTCTACGGGGTCT
GACGCTCAGTGGAACGAAAACTCACGTTAAGGGATTTTGGTCATGAGATTATCAAAAAGGATCTTCACCT
AGATCCTTTTAAATTAAAAATGAAGTTTTAAATCAATCTAAAGTATATATGAGTAAACTTGGTCTGACAG
TTACCAATGCTTAATCAGTGAGGCACCTATCTCAGCGATCTGTCTATTTCGTTCATCCATAGTTGCCTGA
CTCCCCGTCGTGTAGATAACTACGATACGGGAGGGCTTACCATCTGGCCCCAGTGCTGCAATGATACCGC
GAGACCCACGCTCACCGGCTCCAGATTTATCAGCAATAAACCAGCCAGCCGGAAGGGCCGAGCGCAGAAG
TGGTCCTGCAACTTTATCCGCCTCCATCCAGTCTATTAATTGTTGCCGGGAAGCTAGAGTAAGTAGTTCG
CCAGTTAATAGTTTGCGCAACGTTGTTGCCATTGCTACAGGCATCGTGGTGTCACGCTCGTCGTTTGGTA
TGGCTTCATTCAGCTCCGGTTCCCAACGATCAAGGCGAGTTACATGATCCCCCATGTTGTGCAAAAAAGC
GGTTAGCTCCTTCGGTCCTCCGATCGTTGTCAGAAGTAAGTTGGCCGCAGTGTTATCACTCATGGTTATG
GCAGCACTGCATAATTCTCTTACTGTCATGCCATCCGTAAGATGCTTTTCTGTGACTGGTGAGTACTCAA
CCAAGTCATTCTGAGAATAGTGTATGCGGCGACCGAGTTGCTCTTGCCCGGCGTCAATACGGGATAATAC
CGCGCCACATAGCAGAACTTTAAAAGTGCTCATCATTGGAAAACGTTCTTCGGGGCGAAAACTCTCAAGG
ATCTTACCGCTGTTGAGATCCAGTTCGATGTAACCCACTCGTGCACCCAACTGATCTTCAGCATCTTTTA
CTTTCACCAGCGTTTCTGGGTGAGCAAAAACAGGAAGGCAAAATGCCGCAAAAAAGGGAATAAGGGCGAC
ACGGAAATGTTGAATACTCATACTCTTCCTTTTTCAATATTATTGAAGCATTTATCAGGGTTATTGTCTC
ATGAGCGGATACATATTTGAATGTATTTAGAAAAATAAACAAATAGGGGTTCCGCGCACATTTCCCCGAA
AAGTGCCACCTGACGTCGCTAGCTGTACAAAAAAGCAGGCTTTAA
Features (pLannotate 1.2.2; 8 found; start..end, strand, type, name):
     48..288     +  promoter       U6 promoter: RNA polymerase III promoter for human U6 snRNA
    316..391     +  misc_RNA       gRNA scaffold: guide RNA scaffold for the Streptococcus pyogenes CRISPR/Cas9 system
    405..645     +  promoter       U6 promoter: RNA polymerase III promoter for human U6 snRNA
    674..749     +  misc_RNA       gRNA scaffold: guide RNA scaffold for the Streptococcus pyogenes CRISPR/Cas9 system
    852..1440    -  rep_origin     ori: high-copy-number ColE1/pMB1/pBR322/pUC origin of replication
   1611..2471    -  CDS            AmpR: β-lactamase; bla; confers resistance to ampicillin, carbenicillin, and related antibiotics
   2472..2576    -  promoter       AmpR promoter: bla
   2614..2631    +  protein_bind   attB1 (fragment): mutant version of attB; recombination site for the Gateway® BP reaction BP Clonase™
