[The description below was written by a language model from this plasmid's Addgene catalogue record and pLannotate feature annotations shown in this document.]
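Description:
sgRNA BRCA1 Q1779Stop is a small (about 2.6 kb) mammalian expression plasmid built on the B52 dual-guide backbone and designed to deliver a single guide RNA for base editing of the human BRCA1 gene. It is propagated in E. coli through a high-copy ColE1/pUC-type origin of replication and selected with ampicillin via a β-lactamase gene driven by its native bla promoter. The plasmid carries no mammalian selection marker or reporter among its annotated features, and it encodes no Cas9 or base editor, so the editing enzyme must be supplied from a separate construct.

The payload consists of two tandem guide RNA expression units, each made up of a human U6 RNA polymerase III promoter followed by the Streptococcus pyogenes Cas9 gRNA scaffold. A 19-nucleotide spacer targeting BRCA1 was cloned into the BbsI site of one unit, destroying the sites in the process, so that U6 transcribes a complete sgRNA. The BsmBI cloning site of the other unit remains empty and available for inserting a second guide, which would allow two sgRNAs to be co-expressed from one plasmid. The record does not say which of the two annotated cassettes holds the BRCA1 spacer. A short attB1 fragment is also annotated near the end of the sequence and appears to be a backbone remnant rather than a functional Gateway site.

When co-delivered with an SpCas9-derived base editor, the guide is intended to convert the glutamine codon at position 1779 of BRCA1 into a premature stop codon. This gives a nonsense mutation without relying on a double-strand break and donor template, which is useful for modelling BRCA1 truncation in human cells.
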