Addgene plasmid #139331: sgRNA BRCA1 Q1779Stop
Purpose: Plasmid expressing a sgRNA to introduce BRCA1 Q1779Stop using base editing
Depositing lab: Alberto Ciccia. Depositing organization: Columbia University. Publication: Detection of Marker-Free Precision Genome Editing and Genetic Variation through the Capture of Genomic Signatures. Billon P, Nambiar TS, Hayward SB, Zafra MP, Schatoff EM, Oshima K, Dunbar A, Breinig M, Park YC, Ryu HS, Tschaharganeh DF, Levine RL, Baer R, Ferrando A, Dow LE, Ciccia A. Cell Rep. 2020 Mar 10;30(10):3280-3295.e6. doi: 10.1016/j.celrep.2020.02.068. PubMed 32160537.
Backbone
  Vector backbone: B52 (Addgene #100708)
  Backbone size w/o insert (bp): 2633
  Total vector size (bp): 2637
  Modifications to backbone: Insertion of the sgRNA at the BbsI cloning site. The BsmBI cloning site is still available to express a second sgRNA.
  Vector type: Mammalian Expression
Growth in bacteria
  Bacterial resistance: Ampicillin, 100 μg/mL
  Growth temperature: 37°C
  Growth strain: DH5alpha
  Copy number: Unknown
Gene/Insert
  Gene/Insert name: sgRNA to insert BRCA1 Q1779Stop using base editing (alt name: sgRNA sequence: TTAGATCAACTGGAATGGA)
  Species: H. sapiens (human)
  Insert size (bp): 19
  Promoter: U6
  Cloning method: Restriction Enzyme; 5′ cloning site BbsI (destroyed during cloning); 3′ cloning site BbsI (destroyed during cloning)
  Sequencing primers: 5′ GAGGTACCTCGAGGAATTCTCTAGA
Terms and licenses: Academic/Nonprofit Terms; Industry Terms: Not Available to Industry
How to cite: sgRNA BRCA1 Q1779Stop was a gift from Alberto Ciccia (Addgene plasmid # 139331 ; http://n2t.net/addgene:139331 ; RRID:Addgene_139331)
